Addgene plasmid #8807: 3389 pcDNA3 Bid p22
Depositing lab: Stanley Korsmeyer. Depositing organization: Dana-Farber Cancer Institute. Publication: Caspase cleaved BID targets mitochondria and is required for cytochrome c release, while BCL-XL prevents this release but not tumor necrosis factor-R1/Fas death. Gross A, Yin XM, Wang K, Wei MC, Jockel J, Milliman C, Erdjument-Bromage H, Tempst P, Korsmeyer SJ. J Biol Chem 1999 Jan 8;274(2):1156-63. 10.1074/jbc.274.2.1156 PubMed 9873064.
Backbone
  Vector backbone: pcDNA3
  Backbone manufacturer: Invitrogen
  Backbone size w/o insert (bp): 5400
  Vector type: Mammalian Expression
  Selectable markers: Neomycin (select with G418)
Growth in bacteria
  Bacterial resistance: Ampicillin, 100 μg/mL
  Growth temperature: 37°C
  Growth strain: XL1 Blue
  Copy number: High Copy
Gene/Insert
  Gene/Insert name: Bid p22 (alt name: Bid)
  Species: M. musculus (mouse)
  Insert size (bp): 1200
  GenBank ID: NM_007544
  Entrez Gene: Bid (a.k.a. 2700049M22Rik)
  Cloning method: Restriction Enzyme
  Sequencing primers: 5′ T7
Terms and licenses: Academic/Nonprofit Terms; Industry Terms: Not Available to Industry
How to cite: 3389 pcDNA3 Bid p22 was a gift from Stanley Korsmeyer (Addgene plasmid # 8807 ; http://n2t.net/addgene:8807 ; RRID:Addgene_8807)
