[The description below was written by a language model from this plasmid's Addgene catalogue record.]
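Description:
3389 pcDNA3 Bid p22 is a mammalian expression plasmid built on the Invitrogen pcDNA3 backbone (about 5.4 kb without insert) and carrying a roughly 1.2 kb insert encoding mouse Bid, introduced by restriction enzyme cloning. The "p22" designation refers to the full-length, uncleaved form of this BH3-only pro-apoptotic BCL-2 family member, as opposed to the truncated fragments produced when caspases cut the protein. The plasmid is maintained at high copy number in E. coli under ampicillin selection, and it carries a neomycin resistance marker so that transfected mammalian cells can be selected with G418, allowing either transient expression or the derivation of stable lines.

No feature table accompanies the record, and the promoter is not stated explicitly. However, pcDNA3 as a standard backbone drives its insert from the CMV immediate-early promoter, with a flanking T7 promoter, consistent with the listing of T7 as the 5′ sequencing primer, which also permits in vitro transcription and translation. No epitope tag, fusion partner or reporter is recorded, so the insert appears to be expressed as untagged protein, although this cannot be confirmed from the fields given.

The associated publication concerns caspase cleavage of BID, its targeting to mitochondria, its requirement for cytochrome c release, and the effect of BCL-XL on that process downstream of TNF receptor 1 and Fas signalling. The construct is therefore suited to expressing full-length Bid in studies of death receptor–induced apoptosis, for example as the uncleaved counterpart for comparison with truncated forms.
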