>Addgene plasmid #8807 | 3389 pcDNA3 Bid p22 | addgene partial sequence | sequence record 17254 | T7 5'-TAATACGACTCACTATAGGG-3'
CTAGTTACGGCCGCCAGTGTGCTGGAATTCGGCTTCTGCATATGGACTCTGAGGTCAGCAACGGTTCCGG
CCTGGGGGCCAAGCACATCACAGACCTGCTGGTGTTCGGCTTTCTCCAAAGCTCTGGCTGTACTCGCCAA
GAGCTGGAGGTGCTGGGTCGGGAACTGCCTGTGCAAGCTTACTGGGAGGCAGACCTCGAAGACGAGCTGC
AGACAGACGGCAGCCAGGCCAGCCGCTCCTTCAACCAAGGAAGAATAGAGCCAGATTCTGAAAGTCAGGA
AGAAATCATCCACAACATTGCCAGACATCTCGCCCAAATAGGCGATGAGATGGACCACAACATCCAGCCC
ACACTGGTGAGACAGCTAGCCGCACAGTTCATGAATGGCAGCCTGTCGGAGGAAGACAAAAGGAACTGCC
TGGCCAAAGCCCTTGAT
